>Addgene plasmid #208633 | pET28-Flag-RBM24-1~93 | addgene full sequence | sequence record 415921 | Addgene NGS Result
TGGCGAATGGG
[124 nt withheld, positions 12-135]
C
[91 nt withheld, positions 137-227]
A
[49 nt withheld, positions 229-277]
CCTTTGACGTTGGAGTCCACGTTCTTT
[37 nt withheld, positions 305-341]
ACCCTATCTCGGTCTATTCTTTTGATTTATAAGGGATTTTGCCGATTTCGGCCTATTGGTTAAAAAATGA
GCTGATTTAACAAAAATTTAACGCGAATTTTAACAAAATATTAACGCTTACAATTTAGGTGGCACTTTTC
GGGGAAATGTGCGCGGAACCCCTATTTGTTTATTTTTCTAAATACATTCAAATATGTATCCGCTCATGAA
TTAATTCTTAGAAAAACTCATCGAGCATCAAATGAAACTGCAATTTATTCATATCAGGATTATCAATACC
ATATTTTTGAAAAAGCCGTTTCTGTAATGAAGGAGAAAACTCACCGAGGCAGTTCCATAGGATGGCAAGA
TCCTGGTATCGGTCTGCGATTCCGACTCGTCCAACATCAATACAACCTATTAATTTCCCCTCGTCAAAAA
TAAGGTTATCAAGTGAGAAATCACCATGAGTGACGACTGAATCCGGTGAGAATGGCAAAAGTTTATGCAT
TTCTTTCCAGACTTGTTCAACAGGCCAGCCATTACGCTCGTCATCAAAATCACTCGCATCAACCAAACCG
TTATTCATTCGTGATTGCGCCTGAGCGAGACGAAATACGCGATCGCTGTTAAAAGGACAATTACAAACAG
GAATCGAATGCAACCGGCGCAGGAACACTGCCAGCGCATCAACAATATTTTCACCTGAATCAGGATATTC
TTCTAATACCTGGAATGCTGTTTTCCCGGGGATCGCAGTGGTGAGTAACCATGCATCATCAGGAGTACGG
ATAAAATGCTTGATGGTCGGAAGAGGCATAAATTCCGTCAGCCAGTTTAGTCTGACCATCTCATCTGTAA
CATCATTGGCAACGCTACCTTTGCCATGTTTCAGAAACAACTCTGGCGCATCGGGCTTCCCATACAATCG
ATAGATTGTCGCACCTGATTGCCCGACATTATCGCGAGCCCATTTATACCCATATAAATCAGCATCCATG
TTGGAATTTAATCGCGGCCTAGAGCAAGACGTTTCCCGTTGAATATGGCTCATAACACCCCTTGTATTAC
TGTTTATGTAAGCAGACAGTTTTATTGTTCATGACCAAAATCCCTTAACGTGAGTTTTCGTTCCACTGAG
CGTCAGACCCCGTAGAAAAGATCAAAGGATCTTCTTGAGATCCTTTTTTTCTGCGCGTAATCTGCTGCTT
GCAAACAAAAAAACCACCGCTACCAGCGGTGGTTTGTTTGCCGGATCAAGAGCTACCAACTCTTTTTCCG
AAGGTAACTGGCTTCAGCAGAGCGCAGATACCAAATACTGTCCTTCTAGTGTAGCCGTAGTTAGGCCACC
ACTTCAAGAACTCTGTAGCACCGCCTACATACCTCGCTCTGCTAATCCTGTTACCAGTGGCTGCTGCCAG
TGGCGATAAGTCGTGTCTTACCGGGTTGGACTCAAGACGATAGTTACCGGATAAGGCGCAGCGGTCGGGC
TGAACGGGGGGTTCGTGCACACAGCCCAGCTTGGAGCGAACGACCTACACCGAACTGAGATACCTACAGC
GTGAGCTATGAGAAAGCGCCACGCTTCCCGAAGGGAGAAAGGCGGACAGGTATCCGGTAAGCGGCAGGGT
CGGAACAGGAGAGCGCACGAGGGAGCTTCCAGGGGGAAACGCCTGGTATCTTTATAGTCCTGTCGGGTTT
CGCCACCTCTGACTTGAGCGTCGATTTTTGTGATGCTCGTCAGGGGGGCGGAGCCTATGGAAAAACGCCA
GCAACGCGGCCTTTTTACGGTTCCTGGCCTTTTGCTGGCCTTTTGCTCACATGTTCTTTCCTGCGTTATC
CCCTGATTCTGTGGATAACCGTATTACCGCCTTTGAGTGAGCTGATACCGCTCGCCGCAGCCGAACGACC
GAGCGCAGCGAGTCAGTGAGCGAGGAAGCGGAAGAGCGCCTGATGCGGTATTTTCTCCTTACGCATCTGT
GCGGTATTTCACACCGCAATGGTGCACTCTCAGTACAATCTGCTCTGATGCCGCATAGTTAAGCCAGTAT
ACACTCCGCTATCGCTACGTGACTGGGTCATGGCTGCGCCCCGACACCCGCCAACACCCGCTGACGCGCC
CTGACGGGCTTGTCTGCTCCCGGCATCCGCTTACAGACAAGCTGTGACCGTCTCCGGGAGCTGCATGTGT
CAGAGGTTTTCACCGTCATCACCGAAACGCGCGAGGCAGCTGCGGTAAAGCTCATCAGCGTGGTCGTGAA
GCGATTCACAGATGTCTGCCTGTTCATCCGCGTCCAGCTCGTTGAGTTTCTCCAGAAGCGTTAATGTCTG
GCTTCTGATAAAGCGGGCCATGTTAAGGGCGGTTTTTTCCTGTTTGGTCACTGATGCCTCCGTGTAAGGG
GGATTTCTGTTCATGGGGGTAATGATACCGATGAAACGAGAGAGGATGCTCACGATACGGGTTACTGATG
ATGAACATGCCCGGTTACTGGAACGTTGTGAGGGTAAACAACTGGCGGTATGGATGCGGCGGGACCAGAG
AAAAATCACTCAGGGTCAATGCCAGCGCTTCGTTAATACAGATGTAGGTGTTCCACAGGGTAGCCAGCAG
CATCCTGCGATGCAGATCCGGAACATAATGGTGCAGGGCGCTGACTTCCGCGTTTCCAGACTTTACGAAA
CACGGAAACCGAAGACCATTCATGTTGTTGCTCAGGTCGCAGACGTTTTGCAGCAGCAGTCGCTTCACGT
TCGCTCGCGTATCGGTGATTCATTCTGCTAACCAGTAAGGCAACCCCGCCAGCCTAGCCGGGTCCTCAAC
GACAGGAGCACGATCATGCGCACCCGTGGGGCCGCCATGCCGGCGATAATGGCCTGCTTCTCGCCGAAAC
GTTTGGTGGCGGGACCAGTGACGAAGGCTTGAGCGAGGGCGTGCAAGATTCCGAATACCGCAAGCGACAG
GCCGATCATCGTCGCGCTCCAGCGAAAGCGGTCCTCGCCGAAAATGACCCAGAGCGCTGCCGGCACCTGT
CCTACGAGTTGCATGATAAAGAAGACAGTCATAAGTGCGGCGACGATAGTCATGCCCCGCGCCCACCGGA
AGGAGCTGACTGGGTTGAAGGCTCTCAAGGGCATCGGTCGAGATCCCGGTGCCTAATGAGTGAGCTAACT
TACATTAATTGCGTTGCGCTCACTGCCCGCTTTCCAGTCGGGAAACCTGTCGTGCCAGCTGCATTAATGA
ATCGGCCAACGCGCGGGGAGAGGCGGTTTGCGTATTGGGCGCCAGGGTGGTTTTTCTTTTCACCAGTGAG
ACGGGCAACAGCTGATTGCCCTTCACCGCCTGGCCCTGAGAGAGTTGCAGCAAGCGGTCCACGCTGGTTT
GCCCCAGCAGGCGAAAATCCTGTTTGATGGTGGTTAACGGCGGGATATAACATGAGCTGTCTTCGGTATC
GTCGTATCCCACTACCGAGATATCCGCACCAACGCGCAGCCCGGACTCGGTAATGGCGCGCATTGCGCCC
AGCGCCATCTGATCGTTGGCAACCAGCATCGCAGTGGGAACGATGCCCTCATTCAGCATTTGCATGGTTT
GTTGAAAACCGGACATGGCACTCCAGTCGCCTTCCCGTTCCGCTATCGGCTGAATTTGATTGCGAGTGAG
ATATTTATGCCAGCCAGCCAGACGCAGACGCGCCGAGACAGAACTTAATGGGCCCGCTAACAGCGCGATT
TGCTGGTGACCCAATGCGACCAGATGCTCCACGCCCAGTCGCGTACCGTCTTCATGGGAGAAAATAATAC
TGTTGATGGGTGTCTGGTCAGAGACATCAAGAAATAACGCCGGAACATTAGTGCAGGCAGCTTCCACAGC
AATGGCATCCTGGTCATCCAGCGGATAGTTAATGATCAGCCCACTGACGCGTTGCGCGAGAAGATTGTGC
ACCGCCGCTTTACAGGCTTCGACGCCGCTTCGTTCTACCATCGACACCACCACGCTGGCACCCAGTTGAT
CGGCGCGAGATTTAATCGCCGCGACAATTTGCGACGGCGCGTGCAGGGCCAGACTGGAGGTGGCAACGCC
AATCAGCAACGACTGTTTGCCCGCCAGTTGTTGTGCCACGCGGTTGGGAATGTAATTCAGCTCCGCCATC
GCCGCTTCCACTTTTTCCCGCGTTTTCGCAGAAACGTGGCTGGCCTGGTTCACCACGCGGGAAACGGTCT
GATAAGAGACACCGGCATACTCTGCGACATCGTATAACGTTACTGGTTTCACATTCACCACCCTGAATTG
ACTCTCTTCCGGGCGCTATCATGCCATACCGCGAAAGGTTTTGCGCCATTCGATGGTGTCCGGGATCTCG
ACGCTCTCCCTTATGCGACTCCTGCATTAGGAAGCAGCCCAGTAGTAGGTTGAGGCCGTTGAGCACCGCC
GCCGCAAGGAATGGTGCATGCAAGGAGATGGCGCCCAACAGTCCCCCGGCCACGGGGCCTGCCACCATAC
CCACGCCGAAACAAGCGCTCATGAGCCCGAAGTGGCGAGCCCGATCTTCCCCATCGGTGATGTCGGCGAT
ATAGGCGCCAGCAACCGCACCTGTGGCGCCGGTGATGCCGGCCACGATGCGTCCGGCGTAGAGGATCGAG
ATCTCGATCCCGCGAAATTAATACGACTCACTATAGGGGAATTGTGAGCGGATAACAATTCCCCTCTAGA
AATAATTTTGTTTAACTTTAAGAAGGAGATATACCATGGGCAGCAGCCATCATCATCATCATCACAGCAG
CGGCCTGGTGCCGCGCGGCAGCCATATGGACTACAAGGACGACGATGATAAGGGCGGATCCCTCGAGATG
CACACGACCCAGAAGGACACGACGTACACCAAGATCTTCGTCGGGGGGCTGCCCTACCACACCACCGACG
CCAGCCTGCGCAAGTACTTCGAGGTCTTCGGCGAGATCGAGGAGGCGGTGGTCATCACCGACCGGCAGAC
GGGCAAGTCCCGGGGCTATGGATTTGTCACCATGGCTGACCGGGCTGCTGCCGAAAGGGCCTGCAAGGAT
CCCAATCCCATCATTGATGGCAGAAAGGCCAACGTGAACCTGGCATACTTAGGAGCAAAACCAAGGATCT
AGGATATCTGCAGAATTCCACCACACTGGACTAGTGGATCCGAGCTCGGTACCAAGCTTGCGGCCGCACT
CGAGCACCACCACCACCACCACTGAGATCCGGCTGCTAACAAAGCCCGAAAGGAAGCTGAGTTGGCTGCT
GCCACCGCTGAGCAATAACTAGCATAACCCCTTGGGGCCTCTAAACGGGTCTTGAGGGGTTTTTTGCTGA
AAGGAGGAACTATATCCGGAT
Features (pLannotate 1.2.2; 22 found; start..end, strand, type, name):
     12..440     +  rep_origin     f1 ori (sequence partly withheld): f1 bacteriophage origin of replication; arrow indicates direction of (+) strand synthesis
    493..550     +  promoter       AmpR promoter (fragment): bla
    559..1374    -  CDS            KanR: aminoglycoside phosphotransferase; aph(3')-Ia; confers resistance to kanamycin in bacteria or G418 (Geneticin®) in eukaryotes
   1496..2084    +  rep_origin     ori: high-copy-number ColE1/pMB1/pBR322/pUC origin of replication
   2270..2409    -  misc_feature   bom: basis of mobility region from pBR322
   2511..2702    -  CDS            rop: Rop protein, which maintains plasmids at low copy number; rop
   2719..3099    +  CDS            YPB1_ECOLX: Protein predicted: Swiss-Prot protein existence level 4. From Escherichia coli.
   3171..3462    -  CDS            TcR (fragment): tetracycline efflux protein; tet; confers resistance to tetracycline
   3477..3498    -  protein_bind   CAP binding site: CAP binding activates transcription in the presence of cAMP. E. coli catabolite activator protein
   3511..4593    -  CDS            lacI: lac repressor; lacI; The lac repressor binds to the lac operator to inhibit transcription in E. coli. This inhibition can be relieved by adding lactose or isopropyl-β-D-thiogalactopyranoside (IPTG).
   4594..4671    -  promoter       lacI promoter: lacI
   4679..4958    -  CDS            TcR (fragment): tetracycline efflux protein; tet; confers resistance to tetracycline
   4980..4998    +  promoter       T7 promoter: promoter for bacteriophage T7 RNA polymerase
   4999..5023    +  protein_bind   lac operator: The lac repressor binds to the lac operator to inhibit transcription in E. coli. This inhibition can be relieved by adding lactose or isopropyl-β-D-thiogalactopyranoside (IPTG). lac repressor encoded by lacI
   5038..5060    +  RBS            RBS: efficient ribosome binding site from bacteriophage T7 gene 10 (Olins and Rangwala, 1989)
   5079..5095    +  CDS            capTEV™ (fragment): composite tag for in vivo biotinylation, TEV protease cleavage, and 6xHis tagging
   5106..5123    +  CDS            thrombin site: thrombin recognition and cleavage site
   5133..5149    +  CDS            FLAG (fragment): FLAG® epitope tag, followed by an enterokinase cleavage site
   5169..5450    +  CDS            RBM24 (fragment): RBM24_CHICK - Experimental evidence at protein level: Swiss-Prot protein existence level 1. Multifunctional RNA-binding protein involved in the regulation of pre-mRNA splicing, mRNA stability and mRNA translation important for cell fate decision and differentiation. Plays a major role in pre-mRNA alternative splicing regulation. Mediates preferentially muscle-specific exon inclusion in numerous mRNAs important for striated cardiac and skeletal muscle cell differentiation. Binds to intronic splicing enhancer (ISE) composed of stretches of GU-rich motifs localized in flanking intron of exon that
   5526..5543    +  CDS            9xHis (fragment): 9xHis affinity tag
   5553..5602    +  CDS            SET1 (fragment): solubility-enhancement tag derived from T7 phage gene 10B
   5610..5657    +  terminator     T7 terminator: transcription terminator for bacteriophage T7 RNA polymerase
