[The description below was written by a language model from this plasmid's Addgene catalogue record and pLannotate feature annotations shown in this document.]
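Description:
pET28-Flag-RBM24-1~93 is a bacterial expression plasmid built on the pET28a(+) backbone for producing a truncated human RBM24 protein in E. coli. It is selected with kanamycin through an aph(3')-Ia resistance gene. It replicates from a pBR322-type ColE1 origin accompanied by the bom region and the rop gene, consistent with the low copy number listed in the catalogue. An f1 origin is also present, and the tetracycline-resistance fragments and a predicted E. coli ORF in the annotation are backbone remnants with no role in the design.

The expression cassette follows the standard pET arrangement: a T7 promoter abutted by a lac operator, the T7 gene 10 ribosome binding site, the coding region and a T7 terminator, with a plasmid-borne lacI gene supplying repressor. Transcription therefore depends on a host that provides T7 RNA polymerase and is induced with IPTG. The open reading frame begins with the backbone's N-terminal 6xHis tag (picked up by the annotation as a fragment of a composite His-containing tag) and thrombin cleavage site, followed by a Flag epitope and then residues 1 to 93 of RBM24, inserted by Gibson cloning. The automated annotation matches the insert to the chicken orthologue, but the record gives the species as human. The catalogue cites two different Ensembl transcript identifiers for the insert, a discrepancy the record does not resolve.

A His-tag fragment from the backbone also lies downstream of the insert, but the record does not say whether it is translated. RBM24 is an RNA-binding protein that regulates splicing, mRNA stability and translation. The stated purpose is limited to E. coli expression of this tagged N-terminal fragment, and the two tags would allow affinity purification and detection.
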