Addgene plasmid #208633: pET28-Flag-RBM24-1~93
Purpose: for E. coli expression of truncated Flag tagged human RBM24 (ENST00000379052), aa1~93
Depositing lab: Quanfu Ma. Depositing organization: Maternal and Child Health Hospital of Hubei Province.
Backbone
  Vector backbone: pET28a(+)
  Backbone manufacturer: Merck-Millipore (Novagen)
  Vector type: Bacterial Expression
Growth in bacteria
  Bacterial resistance: Kanamycin, 50 μg/mL
  Growth temperature: 37°C
  Growth strain: DH5alpha
  Copy number: Low Copy
Gene/Insert
  Gene/Insert name: human RBM24 (ENST00000216146) aa 1~93 (alt name: RBM24)
  Species: H. sapiens (human)
  Mutation: only aa 1~93, other residues not included
  GenBank ID: ENST00000379052
  Entrez Gene: RBM24 (a.k.a. RNPC6, dJ259A10.1)
  Promoter: T7
  Tag / fusion protein: Flag (N terminal on insert); 6xHis (N terminal on backbone)
  Cloning method: Gibson Cloning
  Sequencing primers: 5′ pETupstream, T7p; 3′ T7ter
Terms and licenses: Academic/Nonprofit Terms; Industry Terms: Not Available to Industry
How to cite: pET28-Flag-RBM24-1~93 was a gift from Quanfu Ma (Addgene plasmid # 208633 ; http://n2t.net/addgene:208633 ; RRID:Addgene_208633)
